Addgene plasmid #24910: pENTR-Rabin8
Depositing lab: Maxence Nachury. Depositing organization: Stanford University. Publication: A core complex of BBS proteins cooperates with the GTPase Rab8 to promote ciliary membrane biogenesis. Nachury MV, Loktev AV, Zhang Q, Westlake CJ, Peranen J, Merdes A, Slusarski DC, Scheller RH, Bazan JF, Sheffield VC, Jackson PK. Cell. 2007 Jun 15. 129(6):1201-13. 10.1016/j.cell.2007.03.053 PubMed 17574030.
Backbone
  Vector backbone: pDONR
  Backbone size w/o insert (bp): 2500
  Vector type: Gateway entry vector
Growth in bacteria
  Bacterial resistance: Kanamycin, 50 μg/mL
  Growth temperature: 37°C
  Growth strain: DH5alpha
  Copy number: High Copy
Gene/Insert
  Gene/Insert name: Rabin8 (alt name: Rab3IP)
  Species: H. sapiens (human)
  Insert size (bp): 1380
  GenBank ID: CCDS8995.1
  Entrez Gene: RAB3IP (a.k.a. RABIN3, RABIN8)
  Cloning method: Gateway Cloning; 5′ cloning site Gateway recombination (not destroyed); 3′ cloning site Gateway recombination (not destroyed)
  Sequencing primers: 5′ M13F(-20)
Terms and licenses: Academic/Nonprofit Terms; Industry Terms: Not Available to Industry
How to cite: pENTR-Rabin8 was a gift from Maxence Nachury (Addgene plasmid # 24910 ; http://n2t.net/addgene:24910 ; RRID:Addgene_24910)
