[The description below was written by a language model from this plasmid's Addgene catalogue record and pLannotate feature annotations shown in this document.]
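Description:
pENTR-Rabin8 is a Gateway entry clone built on a pDONR-type backbone and carrying the human RAB3IP coding sequence, also known as Rabin8 or Rabin3. The full plasmid sequence is about 3.9 kb. It is propagated in E. coli from a high-copy ColE1/pUC-type origin and selected with kanamycin through an aminoglycoside phosphotransferase (KanR) gene. Upstream of the cloning region, rrnB T1 and T2 transcription terminators shield the insert from read-through transcription from the backbone. Short lacI and lacZα fragments are also annotated there and appear to be non-functional remnants of the vector.

The 1,380 bp RAB3IP open reading frame sits between two attL recombination sites that remain intact after cloning. The automated annotation labels both as attL3, so the exact attL variants should be checked against the sequence rather than assumed. A T7 promoter lies just beyond the 3′ att site and faces back toward the insert, so it is antisense to the ORF. The plasmid has no promoter positioned to express the gene in bacterial or eukaryotic cells, and no epitope tags or reporters are annotated. It therefore serves as a shuttle clone: an LR Clonase reaction moves the ORF into compatible destination vectors, which supply the promoter, any tags and the host-specific elements.

Rabin8 is a guanine nucleotide exchange factor that activates RAB8A and RAB8B and promotes polarized transport of Rab8-positive vesicles. The associated publication examined how BBS proteins cooperate with Rab8 in ciliary membrane biogenesis, so the clone is suited to generating Rabin8 expression constructs for studies of Rab8 activation, membrane trafficking and ciliogenesis.
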