Features (pLannotate 1.2.2; 10 found; start..end, strand, type, name):
    121..213     +  CDS            lacI (fragment): lac repressor; lacI; The lac repressor binds to the lac operator to inhibit transcription in E. coli. This inhibition can be relieved by adding lactose or isopropyl-β-D-thiogalactopyranoside (IPTG).
    268..295     -  terminator     rrnB T2 terminator: transcription terminator T2 from the E. coli rrnB gene
    427..470     +  terminator     rrnB T1 terminator: Escherichia coli rrnB; transcription terminator T1 from the E. coli rrnB gene
    517..553     -  CDS            lacZα (fragment): LacZα fragment of β-galactosidase; lacZ fragment
    570..665     +  protein_bind   attL3: mutant version of attL; recombination site for the Gateway® LR reaction LR Clonase™
    668..2047    +  CDS            RAB3IP: RAB3I_HUMAN - Also known as RABIN8. Experimental evidence at protein level: Swiss-Prot protein existence level 1. Guanine nucleotide exchange factor (GEF) which may activate RAB8A and RAB8B (PubMed:12221131, PubMed:26824392). Promotes the exchange of GDP to GTP, converting inactive GDP-bound Rab proteins into their active GTP-bound form (PubMed:12221131, PubMed:26824392). Mediates the release of GDP from RAB8A and RAB8B but not from RAB3A or RAB5 (PubMed:20937701, PubMed:26824392). Modulates actin organization and promotes polarized transport of RAB8A-specific vesicles to the cell surface (Pub
   2051..2146    -  protein_bind   attL3: mutant version of attL; recombination site for the Gateway® LR reaction LR Clonase™
   2165..2183    -  promoter       T7 promoter: promoter for bacteriophage T7 RNA polymerase
   2317..3126    +  CDS            KanR: aminoglycoside phosphotransferase; aph(3')-Ia; confers resistance to kanamycin in bacteria or G418 (Geneticin®) in eukaryotes
   3273..3861    +  rep_origin     ori: high-copy-number ColE1/pMB1/pBR322/pUC origin of replication
>Addgene plasmid #24910 | pENTR-Rabin8 | depositor full sequence | sequence record 11527 | Author sequence
CTTTCCTGCGTTATCCCCTGATTCTGTGGATAACCGTATTACCGCCTTTGAGTGAGCTGATACCGCTCGC
CGCAGCCGAACGACCGAGCGCAGCGAGTCAGTGAGCGAGGAAGCGGAAGAGCGCCCAATACGCAAACCGC
CTCTCCCCGCGCGTTGGCCGATTCATTAATGCAGCTGGCACGACAGGTTTCCCGACTGGAAAGCGGGCAG
TGAGCGCAACGCAATTAATACGCGTACCGCTAGCCAGGAAGAGTTTGTAGAAACGCAAAAAGGCCATCCG
TCAGGATGGCCTTCTGCTTAGTTTGATGCCTGGCAGTTTATGGCGGGCGTCCTGCCCGCCACCCTCCGGG
CCGTTGCTTCACAACGTTCAAATCCGCTCCCGGCGGATTTGTCCTACTCAGGAGAGCGTTCACCGACAAA
CAACAGATAAAACGAAAGGCCCAGTCTTCCGACTGAGCCTTTCGTTTTATTTGATGCCTGGCAGTTCCCT
ACTCTCGCGTTAACGCTAGCATGGATGTTTTCCCAGTCACGACGTTGTAAAACGACGGCCAGTCTTAAGC
TCGGGCCCCAAATAATGATTTTATTTTGACTGATAGTGACCTGTTCGTTGCAACAAATTGATGAGCAATG
CTTTTTTATAATGCCAACTTTGTACAAAAAAGTTGATATGGCTAATGATCCCTTGGAAGGCTTCCATGAA
GTAAACCTTGCTTCACCTACTTCTCCGGACCTTCTTGGTGTGTATGAATCAGGAACTCAAGAGCAGACTA
CCTCACCAAGTGTCATCTACCGGCCACACCCTTCAGCTTTATCCTCTGTACCTATCCAGGCAAATGCATT
AGATGTTTCTGAACTTCCTACACAACCCGTGTATTCATCCCCCAGACGTTTAAATTGTGCGGAAATATCT
AGTATCAGCTTTCATGTTACAGACCCAGCCCCTTGCTCTACCTCTGGAGTCACAGCTGGATTAACTAAAT
TAACTACAAGAAAGGACAACTATAATGCAGAGAGAGAGTTTTTACAGGGTGCTACTATAACAGAGGCTTG
CGATGGCAGTGATGATATTTTTGGGTTGAGTACTGATAGTCTGTCTCGTTTACGAAGCCCATCTGTTTTG
GAAGTTAGAGAAAAGGGCTATGAACGATTAAAAGAAGAACTCGCAAAAGCTCAGAGGGAACTGAAGTTAA
AAGATGAAGAATGTGAGAGGCTTTCAAAAGTGCGAGATCAACTTGGACAGGAATTGGAAGAACTCACAGC
TAGTCTATTTGAGGAAGCTCATAAAATGGTGAGAGAAGCAAATATCAAGCAGGCAACAGCAGAAAAACAG
CTAAAAGAAGCACAAGGAAAAATTGATGTACTTCAAGCTGAAGTAGCTGCATTGAAGACACTTGTATTGT
CCAGTTCTCCAACATCACCTACGCAGGAGCCTTTGCCAGGTGGAAAGACACCTTTTAAAAAGGGGCATAC
AAGAAATAAAAGCACAAGCAGTGCTATGAGTGGCAGTCATCAGGACCTCAGTGTGATACAGCCAATTGTA
AAAGACTGCAAAGAGGCTGACTTATCCTTGTATAATGAATTCCGATTGTGGAAGGATGAGCCCACAATGG
ACAGGACGTGTCCTTTCTTAGACAAAATCTACCAGGAAGATATCTTTCCATGTTTAACATTCTCAAAAAG
TGAGTTGGCTTCAGCTGTTCTGGAGGCTGTGGAAAACAATACTCTAAGCATTGAACCAGTGGGATTACAA
CCTATCCGGTTTGTGAAAGCTTCTGCAGTTGAATGCGGAGGACCAAAAAAATGTGCTCTCACTGGCCAGA
GTAAGTCCTGTAAACACAGAATTAAATTAGGGGACTCAAGCAACTATTATTATATTTCTCCTTTTTGCAG
ATACAGGATCACTTCTGTATGTAACTTTTTTACATACATTCGATACATTCAGCAGGGACTCGTGAAACAG
CAGGATGTTGATCAGATGTTTTGGGAGGTTATGCAGTTGAGAAAAGAGATGTCATTGGCAAAGCTGGGTT
ATTTCAAAGAGGAACTCTAGCAACTTTCTTGTACAAAGTTGGCATTATAAGAAAGCATTGCTTATCAATT
TGTTGCAACGAACAGGTCACTATCAGTCAAAATAAAATCATTATTTGCCATCCAGCTGATATCCCCTATA
GTGAGTCGTATTACATGGTCATAGCTGTTTCCTGGCAGCTCTGGCCCGTGTCTCAAAATCTCTGATGTTA
CATTGCACAAGATAAAATAATATCATCATGAACAATAAAACTGTCTGCTTACATAAACAGTAATACAAGG
GGTGTTATGAGCCATATTCAACGGGAAACGTCGAGGCCGCGATTAAATTCCAACATGGATGCTGATTTAT
ATGGGTATAAATGGGCTCGCGATAATGTCGGGCAATCAGGTGCGACAATCTATCGCTTGTATGGGAAGCC
CGATGCGCCAGAGTTGTTTCTGAAACATGGCAAAGGTAGCGTTGCCAATGATGTTACAGATGAGATGGTC
AGACTAAACTGGCTGACGGAATTTATGCCTCTTCCGACCATCAAGCATTTTATCCGTACTCCTGATGATG
CATGGTTACTCACCACTGCGATCCCCGGAAAAACAGCATTCCAGGTATTAGAAGAATATCCTGATTCAGG
TGAAAATATTGTTGATGCGCTGGCAGTGTTCCTGCGCCGGTTGCATTCGATTCCTGTTTGTAATTGTCCT
TTTAACAGCGATCGCGTATTTCGTCTCGCTCAGGCGCAATCACGAATGAATAACGGTTTGGTTGATGCGA
GTGATTTTGATGACGAGCGTAATGGCTGGCCTGTTGAACAAGTCTGGAAAGAAATGCATAAACTTTTGCC
ATTCTCACCGGATTCAGTCGTCACTCATGGTGATTTCTCACTTGATAACCTTATTTTTGACGAGGGGAAA
TTAATAGGTTGTATTGATGTTGGACGAGTCGGAATCGCAGACCGATACCAGGATCTTGCCATCCTATGGA
ACTGCCTCGGTGAGTTTTCTCCTTCATTACAGAAACGGCTTTTTCAAAAATATGGTATTGATAATCCTGA
TATGAATAAATTGCAGTTTCATTTGATGCTCGATGAGTTTTTCTAATCAGAATTGGTTAATTGGTTGTAA
CACTGGCAGAGCATTACGCTGACTTGACGGGACGGCGCAAGCTCATGACCAAAATCCCTTAACGTGAGTT
ACGCGTCGTTCCACTGAGCGTCAGACCCCGTAGAAAAGATCAAAGGATCTTCTTGAGATCCTTTTTTTCT
GCGCGTAATCTGCTGCTTGCAAACAAAAAAACCACCGCTACCAGCGGTGGTTTGTTTGCCGGATCAAGAG
CTACCAACTCTTTTTCCGAAGGTAACTGGCTTCAGCAGAGCGCAGATACCAAATACTGTTCTTCTAGTGT
AGCCGTAGTTAGGCCACCACTTCAAGAACTCTGTAGCACCGCCTACATACCTCGCTCTGCTAATCCTGTT
ACCAGTGGCTGCTGCCAGTGGCGATAAGTCGTGTCTTACCGGGTTGGACTCAAGACGATAGTTACCGGAT
AAGGCGCAGCGGTCGGGCTGAACGGGGGGTTCGTGCACACAGCCCAGCTTGGAGCGAACGACCTACACCG
AACTGAGATACCTACAGCGTGAGCTATGAGAAAGCGCCACGCTTCCCGAAGGGAGAAAGGCGGACAGGTA
TCCGGTAAGCGGCAGGGTCGGAACAGGAGAGCGCACGAGGGAGCTTCCAGGGGGAAACGCCTGGTATCTT
TATAGTCCTGTCGGGTTTCGCCACCTCTGACTTGAGCGTCGATTTTTGTGATGCTCGTCAGGGGGGCGGA
GCCTATGGAAAAACGCCAGCAACGCGGCCTTTTTACGGTTCCTGGCCTTTTGCTGGCCTTTTGCTCACAT
GTT
