>Addgene plasmid #24910 | pENTR-Rabin8 | addgene partial sequence | sequence record 39487 | M13R
GCTGGATGGCAAATAATGATTTTATTTTGACTGATAGTGACCTGTTCGTTGCAACAAATTGATAAGCAAT
GCTTTCTTATAATGCCAACTTTGTACAAGAAAGTTGCTAGAGTTCCTCTTTGAAATAACCCAGCTTTGCC
AATGACATCTCTTTTCTCAACTGCATAACCTCCCAAAACATCTGATCAACATCCTGCTGTTTCACGAGTC
CCTGCTGAATGTATCGAATGTATGTAAAAAAGTTACATACAGAAGTGATCCTGTATCTGCAAAAAGGAGA
AATATAATAATAGTTGCTTGAGTCCCCTAATTTAATTCTGTGTTTACAGGACTTACTCTGGCCAGTGAGA
GCACATTTTTTTGGTCCTCCGCATTCAACTGCAGAAGCTTTCACAAACCGGATAGGTTGTAATCCCACTG
GTTCAATGCTTAGAGTATTGTTTTCCACAGCCTCCAGAACAGCTGAAGCCAACTCACTTTTTGAGAATGT
TAAACATGGAAAGATATCTTCCTGGTAGATTTTGTCTAAGAAAGGACACGTCCTGTCCATTGTGGGCTCA
TCCTTCCACAATCGGAATTCATTATACAAGGATAAGTCAGCCTCTTTGCAGTCTTTTACAATTGGCTGTA
TCACACTGAGGTCCTGATGACTGCCACTCATAGCACTGCTTGTGCTTTTATTTCTTGTATGCCCCTTTTT
AAAAGGTGTCTTTCCACCTGGCAAAGGCTCCTGCGTAGGTGATGTTGGAGAACTGGACAATACAAGTGTC
TTCAATGCAGCTACTTCAGCTTGAAGTACATCAATTTTTCCTTGTGCTTCTTTTAGCTGTTTTTCTGCTG
