>Addgene plasmid #24910 | pENTR-Rabin8 | addgene partial sequence | sequence record 39489 | M13pUC-fwd
AATGATTTTATTTTGACTGATAGTGACCTGTTCGTTGCAACAAATTGATGAGCAATGCTTTTTTATAATG
CCAACTTTGTACAAAAAAGTTGATATGGCTAATGATCCCTTGGAAGGCTTCCATGAAGTAAACCTTGCTT
CACCTACTTCTCCGGACCTTCTTGGTGTGTATGAATCAGGAACTCAAGAGCAGACTACCTCACCAAGTGT
CATCTACCGGCCACACCCTTCAGCTTTATCCTCTGTACCTATCCAGGCAAATGCATTAGATGTTTCTGAA
CTTCCTACACAACCCGTGTATTCATCCCCCAGACGTTTAAATTGTGCGGAAATATCTAGTATCAGCTTTC
ATGTTACAGACCCAGCCCCTTGCTCTACCTCTGGAGTCACAGCTGGATTAACTAAATTAACTACAAGAAA
GGACAACTATAATGCAGAGAGAGAGTTTTTACAGGGTGCTACTATAACAGAGGCTTGCGATGGCAGTGAT
GATATTTTTGGGTTGAGTACTGATAGTCTGTCTCGTTTACGAAGCCCATCTGTTTTGGAAGTTAGAGAAA
AGGGCTATGAACGATTAAAAGAAGAACTCGCAAAAGCTCAGAGGGAACTGAAGTTAAAAGATGAAGAATG
TGAGAGGCTTTCAAAAGTGCGAGATCAACTTGGACAGGAATTGGAAGAACTCACAGCTAGTCTATTTGAG
GAAGCTCATAAAATGGTGAGAGAAGCAAATATCAAGCAGGCAACAGCAGAAAAACAGCTAAAAGAAGCAC
AAGG
